Addgene plasmid #66978: pcDNA3 Flag C/EBPa
Purpose: Expression plasmid for mouse C/EBPa; adds Flag tag to the N-terminus of protein
Depositing lab: Christopher Vakoc. Depositing organization: Cold Spring Harbor Laboratory. Publication: BET Bromodomain Inhibition Suppresses the Function of Hematopoietic Transcription Factors in Acute Myeloid Leukemia. Roe JS, Mercan F, Rivera K, Pappin DJ, Vakoc CR. Mol Cell. 2015 May 12. pii: S1097-2765(15)00267-1. doi: 10.1016/j.molcel.2015.04.011. PubMed 25982114.
Backbone
  Vector backbone: pcDNA3
  Backbone manufacturer: Invitrogen
  Backbone size w/o insert (bp): 5400
  Total vector size (bp): 6480
  Vector type: Mammalian Expression
Growth in bacteria
  Bacterial resistance: Ampicillin, 100 μg/mL
  Growth temperature: 37°C
  Growth strain: DH5alpha
  Copy number: High Copy
Gene/Insert
  Gene/Insert name: C/EBP alpha
  Species: M. musculus (mouse)
  Insert size (bp): 1080
  Entrez Gene: Cebpa (a.k.a. C/ebpalpha, CBF-A, Cebp)
  Promoter: CMV
  Tag / fusion protein: Flag (C terminal on insert)
  Cloning method: Restriction Enzyme; 5′ cloning site BamHI (not destroyed); 3′ cloning site XhoI (not destroyed)
  Sequencing primers: 5′ T7; 3′ SP6
Terms and licenses: Academic/Nonprofit Terms; Industry Terms: Not Available to Industry
How to cite: pcDNA3 Flag C/EBPa was a gift from Christopher Vakoc (Addgene plasmid # 66978 ; http://n2t.net/addgene:66978 ; RRID:Addgene_66978)
