[The description below was written by a language model from this plasmid's Addgene catalogue record and pLannotate feature annotations shown in this document.]
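Description:
pcDNA3 Flag C/EBPa is a mammalian expression plasmid built on the Invitrogen pcDNA3 backbone that drives expression of mouse C/EBP alpha (Cebpa), a transcription factor. It is maintained in E. coli as a high-copy plasmid through a ColE1/pUC-type origin and selected with ampicillin via the β-lactamase gene. An f1 origin is also present, which allows single-stranded DNA production. For selection in mammalian cells, the backbone carries a neomycin phosphotransferase cassette under the SV40 enhancer/early promoter with an SV40 polyadenylation signal, permitting G418 selection of stable transfectants.

The roughly 1.08 kb Cebpa coding sequence was inserted between BamHI and XhoI sites, both retained. It lies downstream of the human CMV immediate-early enhancer and promoter and upstream of the bovine growth hormone polyadenylation signal. T7 and SP6 phage promoters flank the insert and serve as sequencing primer sites; T7 could also support in vitro transcription of the sense strand.

The record is inconsistent about the position of the Flag epitope. The stated purpose says the tag is added to the N-terminus, whereas the tag field lists it as C-terminal on the insert. The feature table from the full sequencing result places a partial Flag match immediately after the Cebpa open reading frame, which supports the C-terminal position. Users should check the tag location and reading frame against the sequence. The sequenced length of 6,534 nt is close to the catalogued total of 6,480 bp. Other annotated fragments, such as a short HIV-1 LTR match, ble, lacI and bom, are most likely backbone remnants or incidental annotation hits.

The plasmid suits transient or stable overexpression of epitope-tagged C/EBP alpha, allowing detection or immunoprecipitation with anti-Flag antibodies. The associated publication examines hematopoietic transcription factors and BET bromodomain inhibition in acute myeloid leukemia.
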