Features (pLannotate 1.2.2; 22 found; start..end, strand, type, name):
      1..380     +  enhancer       CMV enhancer: human cytomegalovirus immediate early enhancer
    381..584     +  promoter       CMV promoter: human cytomegalovirus (CMV) immediate early promoter
    580..613     +  LTR            5' LTR (truncated) (fragment): truncated 5' long terminal repeat (LTR) from HIV-1
    629..647     +  promoter       T7 promoter: promoter for bacteriophage T7 RNA polymerase
    713..1789    +  CDS            Cebpa: CEBPA_MOUSE - Also known as Cebp From Mus musculus (Mouse).
   1799..1819    +  CDS            FLAG (fragment): FLAG® epitope tag, followed by an enterokinase cleavage site
   1853..1871    -  promoter       SP6 promoter: promoter for bacteriophage SP6 RNA polymerase
   1897..2121    +  polyA_signal   bGH poly(A) signal: bovine growth hormone polyadenylation signal
   2125..2146    +  promoter       SV40 promoter (fragment): SV40 enhancer and early promoter
   2167..2595    +  rep_origin     f1 ori (sequence partly withheld): f1 bacteriophage origin of replication; arrow indicates direction of (+) strand synthesis
   2609..2938    +  promoter       SV40 promoter: SV40 enhancer and early promoter
   3005..3796    +  CDS            neo: KKA2_KLEPN - Also known as kan, nptII. Experimental evidence at protein level: Swiss-Prot protein existence level 1. Resistance to kanamycin, neomycin, paromomycin, ribostamycin, butirosin and gentamicin B. From Klebsiella pneumoniae.
   3820..3978    +  CDS            ble (fragment): BLE_KLEPN - Experimental evidence at protein level: Swiss-Prot protein existence level 1. Binding protein with a strong affinity to the bleomycin family of antibiotics. Binds to CL990; an antimitotic-antibiotic compound. From Klebsiella pneumoniae.
   3973..4094    +  polyA_signal   SV40 poly(A) signal: SV40 polyadenylation signal
   4167..4183    -  protein_bind   lac operator: The lac repressor binds to the lac operator to inhibit transcription in E. coli. This inhibition can be relieved by adding lactose or isopropyl-β-D-thiogalactopyranoside (IPTG). lac repressor encoded by lacI
   4191..4221    -  promoter       lac promoter: promoter for the E. coli lac operon
   4236..4257    -  protein_bind   CAP binding site: CAP binding activates transcription in the presence of cAMP. E. coli catabolite activator protein
   4270..4362    -  CDS            lacI (fragment): lac repressor; lacI; The lac repressor binds to the lac operator to inhibit transcription in E. coli. This inhibition can be relieved by adding lactose or isopropyl-β-D-thiogalactopyranoside (IPTG).
   4545..5133    -  rep_origin     ori: high-copy-number ColE1/pMB1/pBR322/pUC origin of replication
   5304..6164    -  CDS            AmpR: β-lactamase; bla; confers resistance to ampicillin, carbenicillin, and related antibiotics
   6165..6269    -  promoter       AmpR promoter: bla
   6328..6380    -  misc_feature   bom (fragment): basis of mobility region from pBR322
>Addgene plasmid #66978 | pcDNA3 Flag C/EBPa | addgene full sequence | sequence record 246087 | Addgene NGS Result
GACATTGATTATTGACTAGTTATTAATAGTAATCAATTACGGGGTCATTAGTTCATAGCCCATATATGGA
GTTCCGCGTTACATAACTTACGGTAAATGGCCCGCCTGGCTGACCGCCCAACGACCCCCGCCCATTGACG
TCAATAATGACGTATGTTCCCATAGTAACGCCAATAGGGACTTTCCATTGACGTCAATGGGTGGAGTATT
TACGGTAAACTGCCCACTTGGCAGTACATCAAGTGTATCATATGCCAAGTACGCCCCCTATTGACGTCAA
TGACGGTAAATGGCCCGCCTGGCATTATGCCCAGTACATGACCTTATGGGACTTTCCTACTTGGCAGTAC
ATCTACGTATTAGTCATCGCTATTACCATGGTGATGCGGTTTTGGCAGTACATCAATGGGCGTGGATAGC
GGTTTGACTCACGGGGATTTCCAAGTCTCCACCCCATTGACGTCAATGGGAGTTTGTTTTGGCACCAAAA
TCAACGGGACTTTCCAAAATGTCGTAACAACTCCGCCCCATTGACGCAAATGGGCGGTAGGCGTGTACGG
TGGGAGGTCTATATAAGCAGAGCTCTCTGGCTAACTAGAGAACCCACTGCTTACTGGCTTATCGAAATTA
ATACGACTCACTATAGGGAGACCCAAGCTTGGTACCGAGCTCGGATCCACTAGTAACGGCCGCCAGTGTG
CTGGAATTCACCATGGAGTCGGCCGACTTCTACGAGGTGGAGCCGCGGCCCCCGATGAGCAGTCACCTCC
AGAGCCCCCCGCACGCGCCCAGCAACGCCGCCTTTGGCTTTCCCCGGGGCGCGGGCCCCGCGCCGCCCCC
AGCCCCACCTGCCGCCCCGGAGCCGCTGGGCGGCATCTGCGAGCACGAGACGTCTATAGACATCAGCGCC
TACATCGACCCGGCCGCCTTCAACGACGAGTTCCTGGCCGACCTCTTCCAGCACAGCCGACAGCAGGAGA
AGGCCAAGGCGGCGGCGGGCCCCGCGGGTGGCGGCGGTGACTTTGACTACCCGGGAGCCCCGGCGGGCCC
CGGCGGCGCGGTCATGTCCGCGGGGGCGCACGGGCCCCCTCCCGGCTACGGCTGTGCGGCGGCCGGCTAC
CTGGACGGCAGGCTGGAGCCCCTGTACGAGCGCGTCGGGGCGCCCGCGCTACGGCCGCTGGTGATCAAAC
AAGAGCCCCGCGAGGAGGACGAGGCGAAGCAGCTGGCGCTGGCCGGCCTCTTCCCCTACCAGCCACCGCC
GCCACCGCCACCGCCGCACCCGCACGCGTCTCCCGCGCACCTGGCCGCCCCCCACTTGCAGTTCCAGATC
GCGCACTGCGGCCAGACCACCATGCACCTGCAGCCTGGCCACCCCACACCGCCGCCCACGCCCGTGCCCA
GCCCGCACGCTGCGCCCGCCTTGGGTGCTGCGGGCCTGCCTGGCCCCGGGAGCGCGCTCAAGGGCTTGGC
CGGTGCGCACCCCGACCTCCGCACGGGAGGCGGCGGCGGTGGCAGCGGTGCCGGTGCGGGCAAAGCCAAG
AAGTCGGTGGACAAGAACAGCAACGAGTACCGGGTACGGCGGGAACGCAACAACATCGCGGTGCGCAAGA
GCCGAGATAAAGCCAAACAACGCAACGTGGAGACGCAACAGAAGGTGCTGGAGTTGACCAGTGACAATGA
CCGCCTGCGCAAGCGGGTGGAACAGCTGAGCCGTGAACTGGACACGCTGCGGGGCATCTTCCGCCAGCTG
CCTGAGAGCTCCTTGGTCAAGGCCATGGGCAACTGCGCGGGAGGCGACTACAAGGACGACGATGACAAGT
GATGACTCGAGCATGCATCTAGAGGGCCCTATTCTATAGTGTCACCTAAATGCTAGAGCTCGCTGATCAG
CCTCGACTGTGCCTTCTAGTTGCCAGCCATCTGTTGTTTGCCCCTCCCCCGTGCCTTCCTTGACCCTGGA
AGGTGCCACTCCCACTGTCCTTTCCTAATAAAATGAGGAAATTGCATCGCATTGTCTGAGTAGGTGTCAT
TCTATTCTGGGGGGTGGGGTGGGGCAGGACAGCAAGGGGGAGGATTGGGAAGACAATAGCAGGCATGCTG
GGGATGCGGTGGGCTCTATGGCTTCTGAGGCGGAAAGAACCAGCTGGGGCTCTAGGGGGTATCCCC
[124 nt withheld, positions 2167-2290]
C
[91 nt withheld, positions 2292-2382]
A
[49 nt withheld, positions 2384-2432]
CCTTTGACGTTGGAGTCCACGTTCTTT
[37 nt withheld, positions 2460-2496]
ACCCTATCTCGGTCTATTCTTTTGATTTATAAGGGATTTTGCCGATTTCGGCCTATTGGTTAAAAAATGA
GCTGATTTAACAAAAATTTAACGCGAATTAATTCTGTGGAATGTGTGTCAGTTAGGGTGTGGAAAGTCCC
CAGGCTCCCCAGCAGGCAGAAGTATGCAAAGCATGCATCTCAATTAGTCAGCAACCAGGTGTGGAAAGTC
CCCAGGCTCCCCAGCAGGCAGAAGTATGCAAAGCATGCATCTCAATTAGTCAGCAACCATAGTCCCGCCC
CTAACTCCGCCCATCCCGCCCCTAACTCCGCCCAGTTCCGCCCATTCTCCGCCCCATGGCTGACTAATTT
TTTTTATTTATGCAGAGGCCGAGGCCGCCTCTGCCTCTGAGCTATTCCAGAAGTAGTGAGGAGGCTTTTT
TGGAGGCCTAGGCTTTTGCAAAAAGCTCCCGGGAGCTTGTATATCCATTTTCGGATCTGATCAAGAGACA
GGATGAGGATCGTTTCGCATGATTGAACAAGATGGATTGCACGCAGGTTCTCCGGCCGCTTGGGTGGAGA
GGCTATTCGGCTATGACTGGGCACAACAGACAATCGGCTGCTCTGATGCCGCCGTGTTCCGGCTGTCAGC
GCAGGGGCGCCCGGTTCTTTTTGTCAAGACCGACCTGTCCGGTGCCCTGAATGAACTGCAGGACGAGGCA
GCGCGGCTATCGTGGCTGGCCACGACGGGCGTTCCTTGCGCAGCTGTGCTCGACGTTGTCACTGAAGCGG
GAAGGGACTGGCTGCTATTGGGCGAAGTGCCGGGGCAGGATCTCCTGTCATCTCACCTTGCTCCTGCCGA
GAAAGTATCCATCATGGCTGATGCAATGCGGCGGCTGCATACGCTTGATCCGGCTACCTGCCCATTCGAC
CACCAAGCGAAACATCGCATCGAGCGAGCACGTACTCGGATGGAAGCCGGTCTTGTCGATCAGGATGATC
TGGACGAAGAGCATCAGGGGCTCGCGCCAGCCGAACTGTTCGCCAGGCTCAAGGCGCGCATGCCCGACGG
CGAGGATCTCGTCGTGACCCATGGCGATGCCTGCTTGCCGAATATCATGGTGGAAAATGGCCGCTTTTCT
GGATTCATCGACTGTGGCCGGCTGGGTGTGGCGGACCGCTATCAGGACATAGCGTTGGCTACCCGTGATA
TTGCTGAAGAGCTTGGCGGCGAATGGGCTGACCGCTTCCTCGTGCTTTACGGTATCGCCGCTCCCGATTC
GCAGCGCATCGCCTTCTATCGCCTTCTTGACGAGTTCTTCTGAGCGGGACTCTGGGGTTCGAAATGACCG
ACCAAGCGACGCCCAACCTGCCATCACGAGATTTCGATTCCACCGCCGCCTTCTATGAAAGGTTGGGCTT
CGGAATCGTTTTCCGGGACGCCGGCTGGATGATCCTCCAGCGCGGGGATCTCATGCTGGAGTTCTTCGCC
CACCCCAACTTGTTTATTGCAGCTTATAATGGTTACAAATAAAGCAATAGCATCACAAATTTCACAAATA
AAGCATTTTTTTCACTGCATTCTAGTTGTGGTTTGTCCAAACTCATCAATGTATCTTATCATGTCTGTAT
ACCGTCGACCTCTAGCTAGAGCTTGGCGTAATCATGGTCATAGCTGTTTCCTGTGTGAAATTGTTATCCG
CTCACAATTCCACACAACATACGAGCCGGAAGCATAAAGTGTAAAGCCTGGGGTGCCTAATGAGTGAGCT
AACTCACATTAATTGCGTTGCGCTCACTGCCCGCTTTCCAGTCGGGAAACCTGTCGTGCCAGCTGCATTA
ATGAATCGGCCAACGCGCGGGGAGAGGCGGTTTGCGTATTGGGCGCTCTTCCGCTTCCTCGCTCACTGAC
TCGCTGCGCTCGGTCGTTCGGCTGCGGCGAGCGGTATCAGCTCACTCAAAGGCGGTAATACGGTTATCCA
CAGAATCAGGGGATAACGCAGGAAAGAACATGTGAGCAAAAGGCCAGCAAAAGGCCAGGAACCGTAAAAA
GGCCGCGTTGCTGGCGTTTTTCCATAGGCTCCGCCCCCCTGACGAGCATCACAAAAATCGACGCTCAAGT
CAGAGGTGGCGAAACCCGACAGGACTATAAAGATACCAGGCGTTTCCCCCTGGAAGCTCCCTCGTGCGCT
CTCCTGTTCCGACCCTGCCGCTTACCGGATACCTGTCCGCCTTTCTCCCTTCGGGAAGCGTGGCGCTTTC
TCATAGCTCACGCTGTAGGTATCTCAGTTCGGTGTAGGTCGTTCGCTCCAAGCTGGGCTGTGTGCACGAA
CCCCCCGTTCAGCCCGACCGCTGCGCCTTATCCGGTAACTATCGTCTTGAGTCCAACCCGGTAAGACACG
ACTTATCGCCACTGGCAGCAGCCACTGGTAACAGGATTAGCAGAGCGAGGTATGTAGGCGGTGCTACAGA
GTTCTTGAAGTGGTGGCCTAACTACGGCTACACTAGAAGAACAGTATTTGGTATCTGCGCTCTGCTGAAG
CCAGTTACCTTCGGAAAAAGAGTTGGTAGCTCTTGATCCGGCAAACAAACCACCGCTGGTAGCGGTGGTT
TTTTTGTTTGCAAGCAGCAGATTACGCGCAGAAAAAAAGGATCTCAAGAAGATCCTTTGATCTTTTCTAC
GGGGTCTGACGCTCAGTGGAACGAAAACTCACGTTAAGGGATTTTGGTCATGAGATTATCAAAAAGGATC
TTCACCTAGATCCTTTTAAATTAAAAATGAAGTTTTAAATCAATCTAAAGTATATATGAGTAAACTTGGT
CTGACAGTTACCAATGCTTAATCAGTGAGGCACCTATCTCAGCGATCTGTCTATTTCGTTCATCCATAGT
TGCCTGACTCCCCGTCGTGTAGATAACTACGATACGGGAGGGCTTACCATCTGGCCCCAGTGCTGCAATG
ATACCGCGAGACCCACGCTCACCGGCTCCAGATTTATCAGCAATAAACCAGCCAGCCGGAAGGGCCGAGC
GCAGAAGTGGTCCTGCAACTTTATCCGCCTCCATCCAGTCTATTAATTGTTGCCGGGAAGCTAGAGTAAG
TAGTTCGCCAGTTAATAGTTTGCGCAACGTTGTTGCCATTGCTACAGGCATCGTGGTGTCACGCTCGTCG
TTTGGTATGGCTTCATTCAGCTCCGGTTCCCAACGATCAAGGCGAGTTACATGATCCCCCATGTTGTGCA
AAAAAGCGGTTAGCTCCTTCGGTCCTCCGATCGTTGTCAGAAGTAAGTTGGCCGCAGTGTTATCACTCAT
GGTTATGGCAGCACTGCATAATTCTCTTACTGTCATGCCATCCGTAAGATGCTTTTCTGTGACTGGTGAG
TACTCAACCAAGTCATTCTGAGAATAGTGTATGCGGCGACCGAGTTGCTCTTGCCCGGCGTCAATACGGG
ATAATACCGCGCCACATAGCAGAACTTTAAAAGTGCTCATCATTGGAAAACGTTCTTCGGGGCGAAAACT
CTCAAGGATCTTACCGCTGTTGAGATCCAGTTCGATGTAACCCACTCGTGCACCCAACTGATCTTCAGCA
TCTTTTACTTTCACCAGCGTTTCTGGGTGAGCAAAAACAGGAAGGCAAAATGCCGCAAAAAAGGGAATAA
GGGCGACACGGAAATGTTGAATACTCATACTCTTCCTTTTTCAATATTATTGAAGCATTTATCAGGGTTA
TTGTCTCATGAGCGGATACATATTTGAATGTATTTAGAAAAATAAACAAATAGGGGTTCCGCGCACATTT
CCCCGAAAAGTGCCACCTGACGTCGACGGATCGGGAGATCTCCCGATCCCCTATGGTGCACTCTCAGTAC
AATCTGCTCTGATGCCGCATAGTTAAGCCAGTATCTGCTCCCTGCTTGTGTGTTGGAGGTCGCTGAGTAG
TGCGCGAGCAAAATTTAAGCTACAACAAGGCAAGGCTTGACCGACAATTGCATGAAGAATCTGCTTAGGG
TTAGGCGTTTTGCGCTGCTTCGCGATGTACGGGCCAGATATACGCGTT
