>Addgene plasmid #66978 | pcDNA3 Flag C/EBPa | addgene partial sequence | sequence record 118663 | CMV-F 5'-CGCAAATGGGCGGTAGGCGTG-3'
CTATATAAGCAGAGCTCTCTGGCTAACTAGAGAACCCACTGCTTACTGGCTTATCGAAATTAATACGACT
CACTATAGGGAGACCCAAGCTTGGTACCGAGCTCGGATCCACTAGTAACGGCCGCCAGTGTGCTGGAATT
CACCATGGAGTCGGCCGACTTCTACGAGGTGGAGCCGCGGCCCCCGATGAGCAGTCACCTCCAGAGCCCC
CCGCACGCGCCCAGCAACGCCGCCTTTGGCTTTCCCCGGGGCGCGGGCCCCGCGCCGCCCCCAGCCCCAC
CTGCCGCCCCGGAGCCGCTGGGCGGCATCTGCGAGCACGAGACGTCTATAGACATCAGCGCCTACATCGA
CCCGGCCGCCTTCAACGACGAGTTCCTGGCCGACCTCTTCCAGCACAGCCGACAGCAGGAGAAGGCCAAG
GCGGCGGCGGGCCCCGCGGGTGGCGGCGGTGACTTTGACTACCCGGGAGCCCCGGCGGGCCCCGGCGGCG
CGGTCATGTCCGCGGGGGCGCACGGGCCCCCTCCCGGCTACGGCTGTGCGGCGGCCGGCTACCTGGACGG
CAGGCTGGAGCCCCTGTACGAGCGCGTCGGGGCGCCCGCGCTACGGCCGCTGGTGATCAAACAAGAGCCC
CGCGAGGAGGACGAGGCGAAGCAGCTGGCGCTGGCCGGCCTCTTCCCCTACCAGCCACCGCCGCCACCGC
CACCGCCGCACCCGCACGCGTCTCCCGCGCACCTGGCCGCCCCCCACTTGCAGTTCCAGATCGCGCACTG
CGGCCAGACCACCATGCACCTGCAGCCTGGCCACCCCACACCGCCGCCCACGCCCGTGCCCAGCCCGCAC
GCTGCGCCCGCCTTGGGTGCTGCGGGCCTGCCTGGCCCCGGGAGCGCGCTCAAGGGCTTGGCCGGTGCGC
ACCCCGACCTCCGCACGG
