>Addgene plasmid #66978 | pcDNA3 Flag C/EBPa | addgene partial sequence | sequence record 118665 | F1ori-R 5'-AGGGAAGAAAGCGAAAGGAG-3'
[73 nt withheld, positions 1-73]
GGGGATACCCCCTAGAGCCCCAGCTGGTTCTTTCCGCCTCAGAAGCCATAGAGCCCACCGCATCCCCAGC
ATGCCTGCTATTGTCTTCCCAATCCTCCCCCTTGCTGTCCTGCCCCACCCCACCCCCCAGAATAGAATGA
CACCTACTCAGACAATGCGATGCAATTTCCTCATTTTATTAGGAAAGGACAGTGGGAGTGGCACCTTCCA
GGGTCAAGGAAGGCACGGGGGAGGGGCAAACAACAGATGGCTGGCAACTAGAAGGCACAGTCGAGGCTGA
TCAGCGAGCTCTAGCATTTAGGTGACACTATAGAATAGGGCCCTCTAGATGCATGCTCGAGTCATCACTT
GTCATCGTCGTCCTTGTAGTCGCCTCCCGCGCAGTTGCCCATGGCCTTGACCAAGGAGCTCTCAGGCAGC
TGGCGGAAGATGCCCCGCAGCGTGTCCAGTTCACGGCTCAGCTGTTCCACCCGCTTGCGCAGGCGGTCAT
TGTCACTGGTCAACTCCAGCACCTTCTGTTGCGTCTCCACGTTGCGTTGTTTGGCTTTATCTCGGCTCTT
GCGCACCGCGATGTTGTTGCGTTCCCGCCGTACCCGGTACTCGTTGCTGTTCTTGTCCACCGACTTCTTG
GCTTTGCCCGCACCGGCACCGCTGCCACCGCCGCCGCCTCCCGTGCGGAGGTCGGGGTGCGCACCGGCCA
AGCCCTTGAGCGCGCTCCCGGGGCCAGGCAGGCCCGCAGCACCCAAGGCGGGCGCAGCGTGCGGGCTGGG
CACGGGCGTGGGCGGCGGTGTGGGGTGGCCAGGCTGCAGGTGCATGGTGGTCTGGCCGCAGTGCGCGATC
TGGAACTGCAAGTGGGG
